Addgene plasmid #73841: pEG03
Purpose: Encodes PhyB917 with a C-terminal histidine tag, for protein expression in Dicty.
Depositing lab: Junghae Suh & Jeffrey Tabor. Depositing organization: Rice University. Publication: Light-Activated Nuclear Translocation of Adeno-Associated Virus Nanoparticles Using Phytochrome B for Enhanced, Tunable, and Spatially Programmable Gene Delivery. Gomez EJ, Gerhardt K, Judd J, Tabor JJ, Suh J. ACS Nano. 2015 Nov 30. 10.1021/acsnano.5b05558 PubMed 26618393.
Backbone
  Vector backbone: pNO001
  Backbone manufacturer: Dictybase (http://dictybase.org/)
  Backbone size w/o insert (bp): 6213
  Total vector size (bp): 9597
  Vector type: Dictyostelium discoideum expression
Growth in bacteria
  Bacterial resistance: Ampicillin, 100 μg/mL
  Growth temperature: 37°C
  Growth strain: DH5alpha
  Growth instructions: When expressing in Dictyostelium discoideum, the depositing laboratory recommends strain AX4. For dictyostelium, growth must be at 21-23 degrees Celsius.
  Copy number: Unknown
Gene/Insert
  Gene/Insert name: PhyB(1-917) with C-term his tag
  Species: A. thaliana (mustard weed)
  Insert size (bp): 2784
  Entrez Gene: PIL2 (a.k.a. AT3G62090, PHYTOCHROME-INTERACTING FACTOR 6, PIF6, phytochrome interacting factor 3-like 2)
  Tag / fusion protein: 6x his tag (C terminal on insert)
Resource information
  A portion of this plasmid was derived from a plasmid made by: Dictybase (http://dictybase.org/) is the manufacturer of the backbone for pEG03.
Terms and licenses: Academic/Nonprofit Terms; Industry Terms: Not Available to Industry
How to cite: pEG03 was a gift from Junghae Suh & Jeffrey Tabor (Addgene plasmid # 73841 ; http://n2t.net/addgene:73841 ; RRID:Addgene_73841)
