[The description below was written by a language model from this plasmid's Addgene catalogue record.]
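Description:
pEG03 is a Dictyostelium discoideum expression plasmid built on the pNO001 backbone, which was obtained from the Dictyostelium community stock resource. It is propagated in E. coli under ampicillin selection. The catalogue gives a backbone of about 6.2 kb and a total size of about 9.6 kb. The copy number is listed as unknown. The record does not state the promoter or terminator that drive expression in Dictyostelium, the marker used to select transformed amoebae, or whether the plasmid integrates or replicates extrachromosomally. No feature table is provided from which these could be read.

The insert, roughly 2.8 kb, encodes residues 1–917 of Arabidopsis thaliana phytochrome B (PhyB917) with a C-terminal 6x histidine tag. This truncated form of the red/far-red light photoreceptor is widely used in optogenetics because it binds phytochrome-interacting factors such as PIF6 reversibly in response to light. The His tag allows the expressed protein to be recovered by immobilised metal affinity chromatography. The stated purpose is production of recombinant PhyB917 protein in Dictyostelium, and the depositors recommend the AX4 strain as the expression host.

The associated work concerns light-activated nuclear translocation of adeno-associated virus particles using phytochrome B, aimed at tunable and spatially controlled gene delivery. One inconsistency should be noted: the linked gene entry in the catalogue points to PIL2/PIF6, the phytochrome-interacting partner, rather than to the phytochrome B gene itself. The insert name and purpose both identify the encoded protein as PhyB, so the gene link appears to be a mismatch.
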