>Addgene plasmid #73841 | pEG03 | depositor partial sequence | sequence record 136939 | PhyB insert middle sequence
CCATTCTATGCAATTCTTCATAGAATAGATGTAGGAGTTGTTATTGATCTTGAGCCAGCAAGAACAGAAG
ATCCAGCATTATCTATTGCTGGTGCAGTACAATCACAAAAACTTGCTGTTAGAGCAATTAGTCAATTACA
AGCCTTGCCAGGTGGTGATATAAAACTTCTTTGTGATACAGTTGTTGAATCAGTTCGCGATCTTACCGGT
TATGATAGAGTTATGGTATACAAATTCCATGAGGATGAACATGGTGAAGTTGTTGCAGAAAGTAAAAGAG
ATGATCTTGAACCATACATTGGTTTGCATTATCCAGCTACTGATATTCCACAAGCATCAAGATTTCTTTT
CAAACAAAATCGTGTTAGAATGATTGTAGATTGTAATGCCACCCCAGTATTAGTTGTTCAAGATGATAGA
TTGACACAAAGTATGTGTTTAGTAGGTTCAACATTAAGAGCACCTCATGGATGTCATTCACAATATATGG
CCAATATGGGTTCAATAGCATCATTAGCTATGGCAGTAATCATCAATGGAAATGAAGATGATGGTTCAAA
TGTTGCATCAGGTAGAAGTTCAATGCGTTTATGGGGTTTAGTAGTTTGTCATCATACAAGTTCTCGTTGT
ATCCCATTTCCTTTACGTTATGCATGTGAATTTCTTATGCAAGCATTTGGTTTACAATTGAATATGGAAC
TTCAATTAGCATTACAAATGAGTGAAAAGAGAGTTTTACGTACACAAACATTGTTATGCGATATGTTATT
GAGAGATTCTCCAGCTGGTATTGTTACTCAATCACCATCTATCATGG
