>Addgene plasmid #73841 | pEG03 | depositor partial sequence | sequence record 136940 | PhyB insert end sequence
ATTAGGTGCTGTAGCTAGAGAAATGGTTAGATTGATAGAAACTGCCACTGTTCCAATCTTCGCTGTTGAT
GCTGGTGGATGCATAAACGGTTGGAATGCTAAGATCGCAGAATTGACCGGTTTGTCAGTTGAAGAAGCTA
TGGGTAAAAGTTTAGTTTCAGATTTGATCTATAAGGAAAATGAAGCAACCGTTAACAAATTGTTATCAAG
AGCATTGAGAGGAGATGAGGAAAAGAATGTAGAAGTTAAGTTAAAGACATTTTCACCAGAGTTACAAGGT
AAAGCAGTTTTTGTTGTAGTTAATGCTTGTTCATCAAAAGATTACTTGAATAACATTGTAGGTGTTTGTT
TTGTTGGTCAAGATGTAACTTCACAAAAGATTGTTATGGATAAGTTTATCAATATCCAAGGTGATTACAA
AGCTATTGTTCATTCTCCAAATCCATTGATTCCACCAATCTTTGCAGCTGATGAGAATACATGTTGTTTA
GAATGGAATATGGCAATGGAAAAGTTAACTGGTTGGTCACGTTCAGAAGTAATTGGTAAGATGATTGTTG
GAGAGGTTTTTGGTAGTTGTTGTATGCTTAAAGGTCCAGATGCTTTAACTAAGTTTATGATTGTTTTGCA
TAATGCAATTGGTGGTCAAGATACAGATAAGTTCCCATTCCCTTTCTTCGATAGAAATGGAAAGTTTGTT
CAAGCATTACTTACTGCTAACAAAAGAGTATCATTAGAAGGTAAAGTAATAGGAGCTTTTTGTTTCTTAC
AAATTCCTTCACCAGAATTACAACAAGCTCTTGCAGTA
