>Addgene plasmid #73841 | pEG03 | addgene partial sequence | sequence record 148830 | PhyB-start 5'-CAGATTGCATAAAAAGATTTTTTTTTT-3'
AAGCCATTCTATGCAATTCTTCATAGAATAGATGTAGGAGTTGTTATTGATCTTGAGCCAGCAAGAACAG
AAGATCCAGCATTATCTATTGCTGGTGCAGTACAATCACAAAAACTTGCTGTTAGAGCAATTAGTCAATT
ACAAGCCTTGCCAGGTGGTGATATAAAACTTCTTTGTGATACAGTTGTTGAATCAGTTCGCGATCTTACC
GGTTATGATAGAGTTATGGTATACAAATTCCATGAGGATGAACATGGTGAAGTTGTTGCAGAAAGTAAAA
GAGATGATCTTGAACCATACATTGGTTTGCATTATCCAGCTACTGATATTCCACAAGCATCAAGATTTCT
TTTCAAACAAAATCGTGTTAGAATGATTGTAGATTGTAATGCCACCCCAGTATTAGTTGTTCAAGATGAT
AGATTGACACAAAGTATGTGTTTAGTAGGTTCAACATTAAGAGCACCTCATGGATGTCATTCACAATATA
TGGCCAATATGGGTTCAATAGCATCATTAGCTATGGCAGTAATCATCAATGGAAATGAAGATGATGGTTC
AAATGTTGCATCAGGTAGAAGTTCAATGCGTTTATGGGGTTTAGTAGTTTGTCATCATACAAGTTCTCGT
TGTATCCCATTTCCTTTACGTTATGCATGTGAATTTCTTATGCAAGCATTTGGTTTACAATTGAATATGG
AACTTCAATTAGCATTACAAATGAGTGAAAAGAGAGTTTTACGTACACAAACATTGTTATGCGATATGTT
ATTGAGAGATTCTCCAGCTGGTATTGTTACTCAATCACCATCTATCATGGATCTTGTAAAGTGTGATGGT
GCAGCATTCTTATACCACGGAAAGTACTATCCATTAGGTGTTGCACCATCTGAAGTTCAAATC
