>Addgene plasmid #73841 | pEG03 | addgene partial sequence | sequence record 148833 | PhyB-mid 5'-GCACGTGAAATCACTTTACTTAATCC-3'
GAGTTTTGATTACTCACAATCATTGAAAACAACCACTTATGGTAGTTCAGTTCCAGAACAACAAATCACT
GCATATCTTAGTAGAATACAACGTGGTGGTTACATTCAACCATTTGGTTGTATGATTGCAGTTGATGAAT
CTTCTTTTAGAATCATTGGTTATTCAGAAAATGCAAGAGAAATGTTGGGTATCATGCCACAATCAGTACC
AACCTTAGAAAAACCAGAAATTCTTGCAATGGGTACAGATGTTAGAAGTTTGTTTACATCATCATCATCA
ATTCTTTTGGAGAGAGCTTTTGTTGCACGTGAAATCACTTTACTTAATCCAGTATGGATTCATAGTAAGA
ATACTGGAAAGCCATTCTATGCAATTCTTCATAGAATAGATGTAGGAGTTGTTATTGATCTTGAGCCAGC
AAGAACAGAAGATCCAGCATTATCTATTGCTGGTGCAGTACAATCACAAAAACTTGCTGTTAGAGCAATT
AGTCAATTACAAGCCTTGCCAGGTGGTGATATAAAACTTCTTTGTGATACAGTTGTTGAATCAGTTCGCG
ATCTTACCGGTTATGATAGAGTTATGGTATAC
