>Addgene plasmid #73841 | pEG03 | addgene partial sequence | sequence record 151165 | PhyB-End 5'-GTTGTTGATGGTGTTGTTCAAC-3'
TGAATTAGGTGCTGTAGCTAGAGAAATGGTTAGATTGATAGAAACTGCCACTGTTCCAATCTTCGCTGTT
GATGCTGGTGGATGCATAAACGGTTGGAATGCTAAGATCGCAGAATTGACCGGTTTGTCAGTTGAAGAAG
CTATGGGTAAAAGTTTAGTTTCAGATTTGATCTATAAGGAAAATGAAGCAACCGTTAACAAATTGTTATC
AAGAGCATTGAGAGGAGATGAGGAAAAGAATGTAGAAGTTAAGTTAAAGACATTTTCACCAGAGTTACAA
GGTAAAGCAGTTTTTGTTGTAGTTAATGCTTGTTCATCAAAAGATTACTTGAATAACATTGTAGGTGTTT
GTTTTGTTGGTCAAGATGTAACTTCACAAAAGATTGTTATGGATAAGTTTATCAATATCCAAGGTGATTA
CAAAGCTATTGTTCATTCTCCAAATCCATTGATTCCACCAATCTTTGCAGCTGATGAGAATACATGTTGT
TTAGAATGGAATATGGCAATGGAAAAGTTAACTGGTTGGTCACGTTCAGAAGTAATTGGTAAGATGATTG
TTGGAGAGGTTTTTGGTAGTTGTTGTATGCTTAAAGGTCCAGATGCTTTAACTAAGTTTATGATTGTTTT
GCATAATGCAATTGGTGGTCAAGATACAGATAAGTTCCCATTCCCTTTCTTCGATAGAAATGGAAAGTTT
GTTCAAGCATTACTTACTGCTAACAAAAGAGTATCATTAGAAGGTAAAGTAATAGGAGCTTTTTGTTTCT
TACAAATTCCTTCACCAGAATTACAACAAGCTCTTGCAGTAGGTGGTGGTGGTCATCATCATCATCATCA
TTAAATTATTTAATAAATAATAAAAAAACAATTTGTTGTAATAATCTAATATTTTCTTTTTTTTTTTTAA
CTTTTTTTTTTTTAAACTCTTAATAAATTATTAGGTTATTTTTAA
